>Addgene plasmid #121198 | pMK408 (mAID-Nluc Hygro) | depositor full sequence | sequence record 230649 | pMK408 (mAID-Nluc Hygro) sequence 6195 bps
CTG
[124 nt withheld, positions 4-127]
C
[91 nt withheld, positions 129-219]
A
[49 nt withheld, positions 221-269]
CCTTTGACGTTGGAGTCCACGTTCTTT
[37 nt withheld, positions 297-333]
ACCCTATCTCGGTCTATTCTTTTGATTTATAAGGGATTTTGCCGATTTCGGCCTATTGGTTAAAAAATGA
GCTGATTTAACAAAAATTTAACGCGAATTTTAACAAAATATTAACGCTTACAATTTCCATTCGCCATTCA
GGCTGCGCAACTGTTGGGAAGGGCGATCGGTGCGGGCCTCTTCGCTATTACGCCAGCTGGCGAAAGGGGG
ATGTGCTGCAAGGCGATTAAGTTGGGTAACGCCAGGGTTTTCCCAGTCACGACGTTGTAAAACGACGGCC
AGTGAGCGCGCGTAATACGACTCACTATAGGGCGAATTGGAGCTCCCCGGGATCCGGTGCAGGCGCCAAG
GAGAAGAGTGCTTGTCCTAAAGATCCAGCCAAACCTCCGGCCAAGGCACAAGTTGTGGGATGGCCACCGG
TGAGATCATACCGGAAGAACGTGATGGTTTCCTGCCAAAAATCAAGCGGTGGCCCGGAGGCGGCGGCGTT
CGTGAAGGTATCAATGGACGGAGCACCGTACTTGAGGAAAATCGATTTGAGGATGTATAAAGCTAGCATG
GTCTTCACACTCGAAGATTTCGTTGGGGACTGGCGACAGACAGCCGGCTACAACCTGGACCAAGTCCTTG
AACAGGGAGGTGTGTCCAGTTTGTTTCAGAATCTCGGGGTGTCCGTAACTCCGATCCAAAGGATTGTCCT
GAGCGGTGAAAATGGGCTGAAGATCGACATCCATGTCATCATCCCGTATGAAGGTCTGAGCGGCGACCAA
ATGGGCCAGATCGAAAAAATTTTTAAGGTGGTGTACCCTGTGGATGATCATCACTTTAAGGTGATCCTGC
ACTATGGCACACTGGTAATCGACGGGGTTACGCCGAACATGATCGACTATTTCGGACGGCCGTATGAAGG
CATCGCCGTGTTCGACGGCAAAAAGATCACTGTAACAGGGACCCTGTGGAACGGCAACAAAATTATCGAC
GAGCGCCTGATCAACCCCGACGGCTCCCTGCTGTTCCGAGTAACCATCAACGGAGTGACCGGCTGGCGGC
TGTGCGAACGCATTCTGGCGTAAGCGGCCGCTCGAGTCTAGATAACTGATCATAATCAGCCATACCACAT
TTGTAGAGGTTTTACTTGCTTTAAAAAACCTCCCACACCTCCCCCTGAACCTGAAACATAAAATGAATGC
AATTGTTGTTGTTAACTTGTTTATTGCAGCTTATAATGGTTACAAATAAAGCAATAGCATCACAAATTTC
ACAAATAAAGCATTTTTTTCACTGCATTCTAGTTGTGGTTTGTCCAAACTCATCAATGTATCTTAACGCG
TCGATCATATTCAATAACCCTTAATATAACTTCGTATAATGTATGCTATACGAAGTTATTAGGTCTGAAG
AGGAGTTTACGTCCAGCCAAGCTTAGGATCTCGACCTCGAAATTCTACCGGGTAGGGGAGGCGCTTTTCC
CAAGGCAGTCTGGAGCATGCGCTTTAGCAGCCCCGCTGGGCACTTGGCGCTACACAAGTGGCCTCTGGCC
TCGCACACATTCCACATCCACCGGTAGGCGCCAACCGACTCCGTTCTTTGGTGGCCCCTTCGCGCCACCT
TCTACTCCTCCCCTAGTCAGGAAGTTCCCCCCCGCCCCGCAGCTCGCGTCGTGCAGGACGTGACAAATGG
AAGTAGCACGTCTCACTAGTCTCGTGCAGATGGACAGCACCGCTGAGCAATGGAAGCGGGTAGGCCTTTG
GGGCAGCGGCCAATAGCAGCTTTGCTCCTTCGCTTTCTGGGCTCAGAGGCTGGGAAGGGGTGGGTCCGGG
GGCGGGCTCAGGGGCGGGCTCAGGGGCGGGGCGGGCGCCCGAAGGTCCTCCGGAGGCCCGGCATTCTGCA
CGCTTCAAAAGCGCACGTCTGCCGCGCTGTTCTCCTCTTCCTCATCTCCGGGCCTTTCGACCTGCATCCA
TCTAGATCTCGAGCAGCTGAAGCTTACCGCTAGCATGGATAGATCCGGAAAGCCTGAACTCACCGCGACG
TCTGTCGAGAAGTTTCTGATCGAAAAGTTCGACAGCGTCTCCGACCTGATGCAGCTCTCGGAGGGCGAAG
AATCTCGTGCTTTCAGCTTCGATGTAGGAGGGCGTGGATATGTCCTGCGGGTAAATAGCTGCGCCGATGG
TTTCTACAAAGATCGTTATGTTTATCGGCACTTTGCATCGGCCGCGCTCCCGATTCCGGAAGTGCTTGAC
ATTGGGGAATTCAGCGAGAGCCTGACCTATTGCATCTCCCGCCGTGCACAGGGTGTCACGTTGCAAGACC
TGCCTGAAACCGAACTGCCCGCTGTTCTGCAGCCGGTCGCGGAGGCCATGGATGCGATCGCTGCGGCCGA
TCTTAGCCAGACGAGCGGGTTCGGCCCATTCGGACCGCAAGGAATCGGTCAATACACTACATGGCGTGAT
TTCATATGCGCGATTGCTGATCCCCATGTGTATCACTGGCAAACTGTGATGGACGACACCGTCAGTGCGT
CCGTCGCGCAGGCTCTCGATGAGCTGATGCTTTGGGCCGAGGACTGCCCCGAAGTCCGGCACCTCGTGCA
CGCGGATTTCGGCTCCAACAATGTCCTGACGGACAATGGCCGCATAACAGCGGTCATTGACTGGAGCGAG
GCGATGTTCGGGGATTCCCAATACGAGGTCGCCAACATCTTCTTCTGGAGGCCGTGGTTGGCTTGTATGG
AGCAGCAGACGCGCTACTTCGAGCGGAGGCATCCGGAGCTTGCAGGATCGCCGCGGCTCCGGGCGTATAT
GCTCCGCATTGGTCTTGACCAACTCTATCAGAGCTTGGTTGACGGCAATTTCGATGATGCAGCTTGGGCG
CAGGGTCGATGCGACGCAATCGTCCGATCCGGAGCCGGGACTGTCGGGCGTACACAAATCGCCCGCAGAA
GCGCGGCCGTCTGGACCGATGGCTGTGTAGAAGTACTCGCCGATAGTGGAAACCGACGCCCCAGCACTCG
TCCGAGGGCAAAGGAATAGGCTAGCCGCCCGCCCCACGACCCGCAGCGCCCGACCGAAAGGAGCGCACGA
CCCCATGCATCGATGATATCAGATCCCCGGGATGCAGAAATTGATGATCTATTAAACAATAAAGATGTCC
ACTAAAATGGAAGTTTTTCCTGTCATACTTTGTTAAGAAGGGTGAGAACAGAGTACCTACATTTTGAATG
GAAGGATTGGAGCTACGGGGGTGGGGGTGGGGTGGGATTAGATAAATGCCTGCTCTTTACTGAAGGCTCT
TTACTATTGCTTTATGATAATGTTTCATAGTTGGATATCATAATTTAAACAAGCAAAACCAAATTAAGGG
CCAGCTCATTCCTCCCACTCATGATCTATAGATCTATAGATCTCTCGTGGGATCATTGTTTTTCTCTTGA
TTCCCACTTTGTGGTTCTAAGTACTGTGGTTTCCAAATGTGTCAGTTTCATAGCCTGAAGAACGAGATCA
GCAGCCTCTGTTCCACATACACTTCATTCTCAGTATTGTTTTGCCAAGTTCTAATTCCATCAGAAGCTGG
TCGAGATCCGGAACCCTTAATATAACTTCGTATAATGTATGCTATACGAAGTTATTAGGTCCCTCGAAGA
GGTTCACTAGGATCCGGTACCCAGCTTTTGTTCCCTTTAGTGAGGGTTAATTGCGCGCTTGGCGTAATCA
TGGTCATAGCTGTTTCCTGTGTGAAATTGTTATCCGCTCACAATTCCACACAACATACGAGCCGGAAGCA
TAAAGTGTAAAGCCTGGGGTGCCTAATGAGTGAGCTAACTCACATTAATTGCGTTGCGCTCACTGCCCGC
TTTCCAGTCGGGAAACCTGTCGTGCCAGCTGCATTAATGAATCGGCCAACGCGCGGGGAGAGGCGGTTTG
CGTATTGGGCGCTCTTCCGCTTCCTCGCTCACTGACTCGCTGCGCTCGGTCGTTCGGCTGCGGCGAGCGG
TATCAGCTCACTCAAAGGCGGTAATACGGTTATCCACAGAATCAGGGGATAACGCAGGAAAGAACATGTG
AGCAAAAGGCCAGCAAAAGGCCAGGAACCGTAAAAAGGCCGCGTTGCTGGCGTTTTTCCATAGGCTCCGC
CCCCCTGACGAGCATCACAAAAATCGACGCTCAAGTCAGAGGTGGCGAAACCCGACAGGACTATAAAGAT
ACCAGGCGTTTCCCCCTGGAAGCTCCCTCGTGCGCTCTCCTGTTCCGACCCTGCCGCTTACCGGATACCT
GTCCGCCTTTCTCCCTTCGGGAAGCGTGGCGCTTTCTCATAGCTCACGCTGTAGGTATCTCAGTTCGGTG
TAGGTCGTTCGCTCCAAGCTGGGCTGTGTGCACGAACCCCCCGTTCAGCCCGACCGCTGCGCCTTATCCG
GTAACTATCGTCTTGAGTCCAACCCGGTAAGACACGACTTATCGCCACTGGCAGCAGCCACTGGTAACAG
GATTAGCAGAGCGAGGTATGTAGGCGGTGCTACAGAGTTCTTGAAGTGGTGGCCTAACTACGGCTACACT
AGAAGGACAGTATTTGGTATCTGCGCTCTGCTGAAGCCAGTTACCTTCGGAAAAAGAGTTGGTAGCTCTT
GATCCGGCAAACAAACCACCGCTGGTAGCGGTGGTTTTTTTGTTTGCAAGCAGCAGATTACGCGCAGAAA
AAAAGGATCTCAAGAAGATCCTTTGATCTTTTCTACGGGGTCTGACGCTCAGTGGAACGAAAACTCACGT
TAAGGGATTTTGGTCATGAGATTATCAAAAAGGATCTTCACCTAGATCCTTTTAAATTAAAAATGAAGTT
TTAAATCAATCTAAAGTATATATGAGTAAACTTGGTCTGACAGTTACCAATGCTTAATCAGTGAGGCACC
TATCTCAGCGATCTGTCTATTTCGTTCATCCATAGTTGCCTGACTCCCCGTCGTGTAGATAACTACGATA
CGGGAGGGCTTACCATCTGGCCCCAGTGCTGCAATGATACCGCGAGACCCACGCTCACCGGCTCCAGATT
TATCAGCAATAAACCAGCCAGCCGGAAGGGCCGAGCGCAGAAGTGGTCCTGCAACTTTATCCGCCTCCAT
CCAGTCTATTAATTGTTGCCGGGAAGCTAGAGTAAGTAGTTCGCCAGTTAATAGTTTGCGCAACGTTGTT
GCCATTGCTACAGGCATCGTGGTGTCACGCTCGTCGTTTGGTATGGCTTCATTCAGCTCCGGTTCCCAAC
GATCAAGGCGAGTTACATGATCCCCCATGTTGTGCAAAAAAGCGGTTAGCTCCTTCGGTCCTCCGATCGT
TGTCAGAAGTAAGTTGGCCGCAGTGTTATCACTCATGGTTATGGCAGCACTGCATAATTCTCTTACTGTC
ATGCCATCCGTAAGATGCTTTTCTGTGACTGGTGAGTACTCAACCAAGTCATTCTGAGAATAGTGTATGC
GGCGACCGAGTTGCTCTTGCCCGGCGTCAATACGGGATAATACCGCGCCACATAGCAGAACTTTAAAAGT
GCTCATCATTGGAAAACGTTCTTCGGGGCGAAAACTCTCAAGGATCTTACCGCTGTTGAGATCCAGTTCG
ATGTAACCCACTCGTGCACCCAACTGATCTTCAGCATCTTTTACTTTCACCAGCGTTTCTGGGTGAGCAA
AAACAGGAAGGCAAAATGCCGCAAAAAAGGGAATAAGGGCGACACGGAAATGTTGAATACTCATACTCTT
CCTTTTTCAATATTATTGAAGCATTTATCAGGGTTATTGTCTCATGAGCGGATACATATTTGAATGTATT
TAGAAAAATAAACAAATAGGGGTTCCGCGCACATTTCCCCGAAAAGTGCCAC
Features (pLannotate 1.2.2; 20 found; start..end, strand, type, name):
      4..432     +  rep_origin     f1 ori (sequence partly withheld): f1 bacteriophage origin of replication; arrow indicates direction of (+) strand synthesis
    463..618     -  CDS            lacZα (fragment): LacZα fragment of β-galactosidase; lacZ fragment
    626..644     +  promoter       T7 promoter: promoter for bacteriophage T7 RNA polymerase
    681..884     +  CDS            mini-AID: minimal degron from the auxin-responsive IAA17 protein of Arabidopsis thaliana (Kubota et al., 2013) acts as an auxin-inducible degron (AID) in the presence of TIR1
    891..1406    +  CDS            Nluc: NanoLuc® luciferase human codon-optimized
   1430..1514    +  CDS            large T antigen (fragment): large T antigen from SV40 (simian virus 40)
   1537..1658    +  polyA_signal   SV40 poly(A) signal: SV40 polyadenylation signal
   1689..1722    -  protein_bind   loxP: Cre-mediated recombination occurs in the 8-bp core sequence (GCATACAT). Cre recombinase
   1783..2282    +  promoter       PGK promoter: mouse phosphoglycerate kinase 1 promoter
   2342..3362    +  CDS            HygR (fragment): aminoglycoside phosphotransferase from E. coli; aph(4)-Ia; confers resistance to hygromycin
   3446..3898    +  polyA_signal   PGK poly(A) signal: mouse phosphoglycerate kinase 1 polyadenylation signal
   3925..3958    -  protein_bind   loxP: Cre-mediated recombination occurs in the 8-bp core sequence (GCATACAT). Cre recombinase
   4007..4025    -  promoter       T3 promoter: promoter for bacteriophage T3 RNA polymerase
   4070..4086    -  protein_bind   lac operator: The lac repressor binds to the lac operator to inhibit transcription in E. coli. This inhibition can be relieved by adding lactose or isopropyl-β-D-thiogalactopyranoside (IPTG). lac repressor encoded by lacI
   4094..4124    -  promoter       lac promoter: promoter for the E. coli lac operon
   4139..4160    -  protein_bind   CAP binding site: CAP binding activates transcription in the presence of cAMP. E. coli catabolite activator protein
   4173..4265    -  CDS            lacI (fragment): lac repressor; lacI; The lac repressor binds to the lac operator to inhibit transcription in E. coli. This inhibition can be relieved by adding lactose or isopropyl-β-D-thiogalactopyranoside (IPTG).
   4448..5036    -  rep_origin     ori: high-copy-number ColE1/pMB1/pBR322/pUC origin of replication
   5207..6067    -  CDS            AmpR: β-lactamase; bla; confers resistance to ampicillin, carbenicillin, and related antibiotics
   6068..6172    -  promoter       AmpR promoter: bla
