>Addgene plasmid #121198 | pMK408 (mAID-Nluc Hygro) | addgene full sequence | sequence record 237883 | Addgene NGS Result
GAAAGGGGGATGTGCTGCAAGGCGATTAAGTTGGGTAACGCCAGGGTTTTCCCAGTCACGACGTTGTAAA
ACGACGGCCAGTGAGCGCGCGTAATACGACTCACTATAGGGCGAATTGGAGCTCCCCGGGATCCGGTGCA
GGCGCCAAGGAGAAGAGTGCTTGTCCTAAAGATCCAGCCAAACCTCCGGCCAAGGCACAAGTTGTGGGAT
GGCCACCGGTGAGATCATACCGGAAGAACGTGATGGTTTCCTGCCAAAAATCAAGCGGTGGCCCGGAGGC
GGCGGCGTTCGTGAAGGTATCAATGGACGGAGCACCGTACTTGAGGAAAATCGATTTGAGGATGTATAAA
GCTAGCATGGTCTTCACACTCGAAGATTTCGTTGGGGACTGGCGACAGACAGCCGGCTACAACCTGGACC
AAGTCCTTGAACAGGGAGGTGTGTCCAGTTTGTTTCAGAATCTCGGGGTGTCCGTAACTCCGATCCAAAG
GATTGTCCTGAGCGGTGAAAATGGGCTGAAGATCGACATCCATGTCATCATCCCGTATGAAGGTCTGAGC
GGCGACCAAATGGGCCAGATCGAAAAAATTTTTAAGGTGGTGTACCCTGTGGATGATCATCACTTTAAGG
TGATCCTGCACTATGGCACACTGGTAATCGACGGGGTTACGCCGAACATGATCGACTATTTCGGACGGCC
GTATGAAGGCATCGCCGTGTTCGACGGCAAAAAGATCACTGTAACAGGGACCCTGTGGAACGGCAACAAA
ATTATCGACGAGCGCCTGATCAACCCCGACGGCTCCCTGCTGTTCCGAGTAACCATCAACGGAGTGACCG
GCTGGCGGCTGTGCGAACGCATTCTGGCGTAAGCGGCCGCTCGAGTCTAGATAACTGATCATAATCAGCC
ATACCACATTTGTAGAGGTTTTACTTGCTTTAAAAAACCTCCCACACCTCCCCCTGAACCTGAAACATAA
AATGAATGCAATTGTTGTTGTTAACTTGTTTATTGCAGCTTATAATGGTTACAAATAAAGCAATAGCATC
ACAAATTTCACAAATAAAGCATTTTTTTCACTGCATTCTAGTTGTGGTTTGTCCAAACTCATCAATGTAT
CTTAACGCGTCGATCATATTCAATAACCCTTAATATAACTTCGTATAATGTATGCTATACGAAGTTATTA
GGTCTGAAGAGGAGTTTACGTCCAGCCAAGCTTAGGATCTCGACCTCGAAATTCTACCGGGTAGGGGAGG
CGCTTTTCCCAAGGCAGTCTGGAGCATGCGCTTTAGCAGCCCCGCTGGGCACTTGGCGCTACACAAGTGG
CCTCTGGCCTCGCACACATTCCACATCCACCGGTAGGCGCCAACCGACTCCGTTCTTTGGTGGCCCCTTC
GCGCCACCTTCTACTCCTCCCCTAGTCAGGAAGTTCCCCCCCGCCCCGCAGCTCGCGTCGTGCAGGACGT
GACAAATGGAAGTAGCACGTCTCACTAGTCTCGTGCAGATGGACAGCACCGCTGAGCAATGGAAGCGGGT
AGGCCTTTGGGGCAGCGGCCAATAGCAGCTTTGCTCCTTCGCTTTCTGGGCTCAGAGGCTGGGAAGGGGT
GGGTCCGGGGGCGGGCTCAGGGGCGGGCTCAGGGGCGGGGCGGGCGCCCGAAGGTCCTCCGGAGGCCCGG
CATTCTGCACGCTTCAAAAGCGCACGTCTGCCGCGCTGTTCTCCTCTTCCTCATCTCCGGGCCTTTCGAC
CTGCATCCATCTAGATCTCGAGCAGCTGAAGCTTACCGCTAGCATGGATAGATCCGGAAAGCCTGAACTC
ACCGCGACGTCTGTCGAGAAGTTTCTGATCGAAAAGTTCGACAGCGTCTCCGACCTGATGCAGCTCTCGG
AGGGCGAAGAATCTCGTGCTTTCAGCTTCGATGTAGGAGGGCGTGGATATGTCCTGCGGGTAAATAGCTG
CGCCGATGGTTTCTACAAAGATCGTTATGTTTATCGGCACTTTGCATCGGCCGCGCTCCCGATTCCGGAA
GTGCTTGACATTGGGGAATTCAGCGAGAGCCTGACCTATTGCATCTCCCGCCGTGCACAGGGTGTCACGT
TGCAAGACCTGCCTGAAACCGAACTGCCCGCTGTTCTGCAGCCGGTCGCGGAGGCCATGGATGCGATCGC
TGCGGCCGATCTTAGCCAGACGAGCGGGTTCGGCCCATTCGGACCGCAAGGAATCGGTCAATACACTACA
TGGCGTGATTTCATATGCGCGATTGCTGATCCCCATGTGTATCACTGGCAAACTGTGATGGACGACACCG
TCAGTGCGTCCGTCGCGCAGGCTCTCGATGAGCTGATGCTTTGGGCCGAGGACTGCCCCGAAGTCCGGCA
CCTCGTGCACGCGGATTTCGGCTCCAACAATGTCCTGACGGACAATGGCCGCATAACAGCGGTCATTGAC
TGGAGCGAGGCGATGTTCGGGGATTCCCAATACGAGGTCGCCAACATCTTCTTCTGGAGGCCGTGGTTGG
CTTGTATGGAGCAGCAGACGCGCTACTTCGAGCGGAGGCATCCGGAGCTTGCAGGATCGCCGCGGCTCCG
GGCGTATATGCTCCGCATTGGTCTTGACCAACTCTATCAGAGCTTGGTTGACGGCAATTTCGATGATGCA
GCTTGGGCGCAGGGTCGATGCGACGCAATCGTCCGATCCGGAGCCGGGACTGTCGGGCGTACACAAATCG
CCCGCAGAAGCGCGGCCGTCTGGACCGATGGCTGTGTAGAAGTACTCGCCGATAGTGGAAACCGACGCCC
CAGCACTCGTCCGAGGGCAAAGGAATAGGCTAGCCGCCCGCCCCACGACCCGCAGCGCCCGACCGAAAGG
AGCGCACGACCCCATGCATCGATGATATCAGATCCCCGGGATGCAGAAATTGATGATCTATTAAACAATA
AAGATGTCCACTAAAATGGAAGTTTTTCCTGTCATACTTTGTTAAGAAGGGTGAGAACAGAGTACCTACA
TTTTGAATGGAAGGATTGGAGCTACGGGGGTGGGGGTGGGGTGGGATTAGATAAATGCCTGCTCTTTACT
GAAGGCTCTTTACTATTGCTTTATGATAATGTTTCATAGTTGGATATCATAATTTAAACAAGCAAAACCA
AATTAAGGGCCAGCTCATTCCTCCCACTCATGATCTATAGATCTATAGATCTCTCGTGGGATCATTGTTT
TTCTCTTGATTCCCACTTTGTGGTTCTAAGTACTGTGGTTTCCAAATGTGTCAGTTTCATAGCCTGAAGA
ACGAGATCAGCAGCCTCTGTTCCACATACACTTCATTCTCAGTATTGTTTTGCCAAGTTCTAATTCCATC
AGAAGCTGGTCGAGATCCGGAACCCTTAATATAACTTCGTATAATGTATGCTATACGAAGTTATTAGGTC
CCTCGAAGAGGTTCACTAGGATCCGGTACCCAGCTTTTGTTCCCTTTAGTGAGGGTTAATTGCGCGCTTG
GCGTAATCATGGTCATAGCTGTTTCCTGTGTGAAATTGTTATCCGCTCACAATTCCACACAACATACGAG
CCGGAAGCATAAAGTGTAAAGCCTGGGGTGCCTAATGAGTGAGCTAACTCACATTAATTGCGTTGCGCTC
ACTGCCCGCTTTCCAGTCGGGAAACCTGTCGTGCCAGCTGCATTAATGAATCGGCCAACGCGCGGGGAGA
GGCGGTTTGCGTATTGGGCGCTCTTCCGCTTCCTCGCTCACTGACTCGCTGCGCTCGGTCGTTCGGCTGC
GGCGAGCGGTATCAGCTCACTCAAAGGCGGTAATACGGTTATCCACAGAATCAGGGGATAACGCAGGAAA
GAACATGTGAGCAAAAGGCCAGCAAAAGGCCAGGAACCGTAAAAAGGCCGCGTTGCTGGCGTTTTTCCAT
AGGCTCCGCCCCCCTGACGAGCATCACAAAAATCGACGCTCAAGTCAGAGGTGGCGAAACCCGACAGGAC
TATAAAGATACCAGGCGTTTCCCCCTGGAAGCTCCCTCGTGCGCTCTCCTGTTCCGACCCTGCCGCTTAC
CGGATACCTGTCCGCCTTTCTCCCTTCGGGAAGCGTGGCGCTTTCTCATAGCTCACGCTGTAGGTATCTC
AGTTCGGTGTAGGTCGTTCGCTCCAAGCTGGGCTGTGTGCACGAACCCCCCGTTCAGCCCGACCGCTGCG
CCTTATCCGGTAACTATCGTCTTGAGTCCAACCCGGTAAGACACGACTTATCGCCACTGGCAGCAGCCAC
TGGTAACAGGATTAGCAGAGCGAGGTATGTAGGCGGTGCTACAGAGTTCTTGAAGTGGTGGCCTAACTAC
GGCTACACTAGAAGAACAGTATTTGGTATCTGCGCTCTGCTGAAGCCAGTTACCTTCGGAAAAAGAGTTG
GTAGCTCTTGATCCGGCAAACAAACCACCGCTGGTAGCGGTGGTTTTTTTGTTTGCAAGCAGCAGATTAC
GCGCAGAAAAAAAGGATCTCAAGAAGATCCTTTGATCTTTTCTACGGGGTCTGACGCTCAGTGGAACGAA
AACTCACGTTAAGGGATTTTGGTCATGAGATTATCAAAAAGGATCTTCACCTAGATCCTTTTAAATTAAA
AATGAAGTTTTAAATCAATCTAAAGTATATATGAGTAAACTTGGTCTGACAGTTACCAATGCTTAATCAG
TGAGGCACCTATCTCAGCGATCTGTCTATTTCGTTCATCCATAGTTGCCTGACTCCCCGTCGTGTAGATA
ACTACGATACGGGAGGGCTTACCATCTGGCCCCAGTGCTGCAATGATACCGCGAGACCCACGCTCACCGG
CTCCAGATTTATCAGCAATAAACCAGCCAGCCGGAAGGGCCGAGCGCAGAAGTGGTCCTGCAACTTTATC
CGCCTCCATCCAGTCTATTAATTGTTGCCGGGAAGCTAGAGTAAGTAGTTCGCCAGTTAATAGTTTGCGC
AACGTTGTTGCCATTGCTACAGGCATCGTGGTGTCACGCTCGTCGTTTGGTATGGCTTCATTCAGCTCCG
GTTCCCAACGATCAAGGCGAGTTACATGATCCCCCATGTTGTGCAAAAAAGCGGTTAGCTCCTTCGGTCC
TCCGATCGTTGTCAGAAGTAAGTTGGCCGCAGTGTTATCACTCATGGTTATGGCAGCACTGCATAATTCT
CTTACTGTCATGCCATCCGTAAGATGCTTTTCTGTGACTGGTGAGTACTCAACCAAGTCATTCTGAGAAT
AGTGTATGCGGCGACCGAGTTGCTCTTGCCCGGCGTCAATACGGGATAATACCGCGCCACATAGCAGAAC
TTTAAAAGTGCTCATCATTGGAAAACGTTCTTCGGGGCGAAAACTCTCAAGGATCTTACCGCTGTTGAGA
TCCAGTTCGATGTAACCCACTCGTGCACCCAACTGATCTTCAGCATCTTTTACTTTCACCAGCGTTTCTG
GGTGAGCAAAAACAGGAAGGCAAAATGCCGCAAAAAAGGGAATAAGGGCGACACGGAAATGTTGAATACT
CATACTCTTCCTTTTTCAATATTATTGAAGCATTTATCAGGGTTATTGTCTCATGAGCGGATACATATTT
GAATGTATTTAGAAAAATAAACAAATAGGGGTTCCGCGCACATTTCCCCGAAAAGTGCCACCTG
[124 nt withheld, positions 5665-5788]
C
[91 nt withheld, positions 5790-5880]
A
[49 nt withheld, positions 5882-5930]
CCTTTGACGTTGGAGTCCACGTTCTTT
[37 nt withheld, positions 5958-5994]
ACCCTATCTCGGTCTATTCTTTTGATTTATAAGGGATTTTGCCGATTTCGGCCTATTGGTTAAAAAATGA
GCTGATTTAACAAAAATTTAACGCGAATTTTAACAAAATATTAACGCTTACAATTTCCATTCGCCATTCA
GGCTGCGCAACTGTTGGGAAGGGCGATCGGTGCGGGCCTCTTCGCTATTACGCCAGCTGGC
Features (pLannotate 1.2.2; 20 found; start..end, strand, type, name):
     92..110     +  promoter       T7 promoter: promoter for bacteriophage T7 RNA polymerase
    147..350     +  CDS            mini-AID: minimal degron from the auxin-responsive IAA17 protein of Arabidopsis thaliana (Kubota et al., 2013) acts as an auxin-inducible degron (AID) in the presence of TIR1
    357..872     +  CDS            Nluc: NanoLuc® luciferase human codon-optimized
    896..980     +  CDS            large T antigen (fragment): large T antigen from SV40 (simian virus 40)
   1003..1124    +  polyA_signal   SV40 poly(A) signal: SV40 polyadenylation signal
   1155..1188    -  protein_bind   loxP: Cre-mediated recombination occurs in the 8-bp core sequence (GCATACAT). Cre recombinase
   1249..1748    +  promoter       PGK promoter: mouse phosphoglycerate kinase 1 promoter
   1808..2828    +  CDS            HygR (fragment): aminoglycoside phosphotransferase from E. coli; aph(4)-Ia; confers resistance to hygromycin
   2912..3364    +  polyA_signal   PGK poly(A) signal: mouse phosphoglycerate kinase 1 polyadenylation signal
   3391..3424    -  protein_bind   loxP: Cre-mediated recombination occurs in the 8-bp core sequence (GCATACAT). Cre recombinase
   3473..3491    -  promoter       T3 promoter: promoter for bacteriophage T3 RNA polymerase
   3536..3552    -  protein_bind   lac operator: The lac repressor binds to the lac operator to inhibit transcription in E. coli. This inhibition can be relieved by adding lactose or isopropyl-β-D-thiogalactopyranoside (IPTG). lac repressor encoded by lacI
   3560..3590    -  promoter       lac promoter: promoter for the E. coli lac operon
   3605..3626    -  protein_bind   CAP binding site: CAP binding activates transcription in the presence of cAMP. E. coli catabolite activator protein
   3639..3731    -  CDS            lacI (fragment): lac repressor; lacI; The lac repressor binds to the lac operator to inhibit transcription in E. coli. This inhibition can be relieved by adding lactose or isopropyl-β-D-thiogalactopyranoside (IPTG).
   3914..4502    -  rep_origin     ori: high-copy-number ColE1/pMB1/pBR322/pUC origin of replication
   4673..5533    -  CDS            AmpR: β-lactamase; bla; confers resistance to ampicillin, carbenicillin, and related antibiotics
   5534..5638    -  promoter       AmpR promoter: bla
   5665..6093    +  rep_origin     f1 ori (sequence partly withheld): f1 bacteriophage origin of replication; arrow indicates direction of (+) strand synthesis
   6124..84      -  CDS            lacZα (fragment) (across the origin): LacZα fragment of β-galactosidase; lacZ fragment
