[The description below was written by a language model from this plasmid's Addgene catalogue record and pLannotate feature annotations shown in this document.]
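Description:
pMK408 (mAID-Nluc Hygro) is a 6,195 bp pBluescript-based plasmid that supplies a tagging cassette for C-terminal fusion of an auxin-inducible degron and a luciferase reporter to a protein of interest. It is catalogued as a CRISPR-type vector, although neither feature table shows a Cas9 gene or a guide RNA cassette. The plasmid therefore appears to serve as a donor or template for genome-editing-based knock-in rather than as a nuclease vector. It is maintained in E. coli at high copy through a ColE1/pUC origin with ampicillin selection (AmpR under its own bla promoter). It also keeps the usual pBluescript elements: an f1 origin, lacZα and lac promoter/operator remnants, and flanking T7 and T3 promoters.

The payload begins with the mini-AID degron, the minimal domain of Arabidopsis IAA17. This degron drives auxin-triggered degradation of the fused protein in cells expressing the TIR1 F-box protein. It is followed closely by human codon-optimized NanoLuc luciferase, and then by an SV40 segment carrying a polyadenylation signal. No promoter sits immediately upstream apart from T7, consistent with the tag being expressed from the endogenous promoter of the targeted gene after in-frame integration. Downstream is a selection cassette in which the mouse PGK promoter drives hygromycin resistance, ending in a PGK poly(A) signal. Two loxP sites in the same orientation flank this cassette, so Cre can excise the marker after clones are selected. No homology arms are annotated, and the record does not say how they are added. The depositor and sequencing-derived records are the same length and show identical features, differing only in their start coordinate. The associated publication concerns conditional AID cell lines, where the luciferase tag would allow luminescent readout of the degron-fused protein's level.
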