Addgene plasmid #121198: pMK408 (mAID-Nluc Hygro)
Purpose: C-terminal tagging
Depositing lab: Masato Kanemaki. Depositing organization: National Institute of Genetics. Publication: Generation of conditional auxin-inducible degron (AID) cells and tight control of degron-fused proteins using the degradation inhibitor auxinole. Yesbolatova A, Natsume T, Hayashi KI, Kanemaki MT. Methods. 2019 Apr 23. pii: S1046-2023(18)30331-1. doi: 10.1016/j.ymeth.2019.04.010. PubMed 31026591.
Backbone
  Vector backbone: pBluescript
  Vector type: CRISPR
Growth in bacteria
  Bacterial resistance: Ampicillin, 100 μg/mL
  Growth temperature: 37°C
  Growth strain: DH5alpha
  Copy number: High Copy
Gene/Insert
  Gene/Insert name: mAID-Nluc Hygro
  Species: Synthetic
  Cloning method: Restriction Enzyme; 5′ cloning site Unknown (unknown if destroyed); 3′ cloning site Unknown (unknown if destroyed)
Terms and licenses: Academic/Nonprofit Terms; Industry Terms: Not Available to Industry
How to cite: pMK408 (mAID-Nluc Hygro) was a gift from Masato Kanemaki (Addgene plasmid # 121198 ; http://n2t.net/addgene:121198 ; RRID:Addgene_121198)
